Addgene plasmid #224194: AiP15260 - pAAV-AiE0779m_3xC2-minBG-iCre(R297T)-3XmiR126TS-BGHpA (Alias: CN5260)
Purpose: AiE0779m_3xC2 is an enhancer sequence, designed to drive AAV-mediated transgene expression in striatal D1 MSNs
Depositing lab: Allen Institute for Brain Science & Jonathan Ting. Depositing organization: Allen Institute. Publication: Enhancer AAV toolbox for accessing and perturbing striatal cell types and circuits. Hunker AC, Wirthlin ME, Gill G, Johansen NJ, Hooper M, Omstead V, Vargas S, Lerma MN, Taskin N, Weed N, Laird WD, Bishaw YM, Bendrick JL, Gore BB, Ben-Simon Y, Opitz-Araya X, Martinez RA, Way SW, Thyagarajan B, Otto S, Sanchez REA, Alexander JR, Amaya A, Amster A, Arbuckle J, Ayala A, Baker PM, Barcelli T, Barta S, Bertagnolli D, Bielstein C, Bishwakarma P, Bowlus J, Boyer G, Brouner K, Casian B, Casper T, Chakka AB, Chakrabarty R, Chong P, Clark M, Colbert K, Daniel S, Dawe T, Departee M, DiValentin P, Donadio NP, Dotson NI, Dwivedi D, Egdorf T, Fliss T, Gary A, Goldy J, Grasso C, Groce EL, Gudsnuk K, Han W, Haradon Z, Hastings S, Helback O, Ho WV, Huang C, Johnson T, Jones DL, Juneau Z, Kenney J, Leibly M, Li S, Liang E, Loeffler H, Lusk NA, Madigan Z, Malloy J, Malone J, McCue R, Melchor J, Mich JK, Moosman S, Morin E, Naidoo R, Newman D, Ngo K, Nguyen K, Oster AL, Ouellette B, Oyama AA, Pena N, Pham T, Phillips E, Pom C, Potekhina L, Ransford S, Ray PL, Reding M, Rette DF, Reynoldson C, Rimorin C, Sigler AR, Rocha DB, Ronellenfitch K, Ruiz A, Sawyer L, Sevigny JP, Shapovalova NV, Shepard N, Shulga L, Soliman S, Staats B, Taormina MJ, Tieu M, Wang Y, Wilkes J, Wood T, Zhou T, Williford A, Dee N, Mollenkopf T, Ng L, Esposito L, Kalmbach BE, Yao S, Ariza J, Collman F, Mufti S, Smith K, Waters J, Ersing I, Patrick M, Zeng H, Lein ES, Kojima Y, Horwitz G, Owen SF, Levi BP, Daigle TL, Tasic B, Bakken TE, Ting JT. Neuron. 2025 May 21;113(10):1507-1524.e17. doi: 10.1016/j.neuron.2025.04.035. PubMed 40403704.
Backbone
  Vector backbone: rAAV
  Vector type: AAV
Growth in bacteria
  Bacterial resistance: Ampicillin, 100 μg/mL
  Growth temperature: 30°C
  Growth strain: NEB Stable
  Copy number: High Copy
Gene/Insert
  Gene/Insert name: iCre(R297T)
  Species: Synthetic
  Cloning method: Restriction Enzyme; 5′ cloning site unknown (unknown if destroyed)
Terms and licenses: Academic/Nonprofit Terms; Industry Terms: Not Available to Industry
Depositor comments: Allen Institute plasmid alias: CN5260 . This work supported by NIH BRAIN Initiative grant UF1MH128339.
How to cite: AiP15260 - pAAV-AiE0779m_3xC2-minBG-iCre(R297T)-3XmiR126TS-BGHpA (Alias: CN5260) was a gift from Allen Institute for Brain Science & Jonathan Ting (Addgene plasmid # 224194 ; http://n2t.net/addgene:224194 ; RRID:Addgene_224194)
