[The description below was written by a language model from this plasmid's Addgene catalogue record and pLannotate feature annotations shown in this document.]
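Description:
AiP15260 - pAAV-AiE0779m_3xC2-minBG-iCre(R297T)-3XmiR126TS-BGHpA (alias CN5260) is a recombinant AAV transfer plasmid of about 4.9 kb, built to package an enhancer-driven Cre recombinase cassette into AAV particles for delivery to the brain. The bacterial portion carries a high-copy ColE1/pUC-type origin, an f1 phage origin, and a β-lactamase gene with its own promoter for ampicillin selection; small bom and rop fragments are remnants of the pBR322 lineage. AAV2 inverted terminal repeats flank the payload. The automated annotation finds a complete ITR on the 3′ side and only short fragments on the 5′ side, which may simply reflect how difficult these repeats are to sequence and annotate.

Between the ITRs, the construct name indicates the enhancer AiE0779m_3xC2, which by its name appears to be a three-copy concatemer of a core element, placed upstream of a minimal beta-globin promoter (minBG). Neither element is picked up in the feature table, but both would sit in the unannotated region ahead of the Cre coding sequence. According to the record, the enhancer is designed to drive AAV-mediated transgene expression in striatal D1 medium spiny neurons. The insert is iCre(R297T), a synthetic codon-improved Cre carrying an R297T substitution; the record does not state the rationale for the mutation. The name then lists three miR-126 target sites (also unannotated), which would be expected to suppress transcripts in cells expressing that microRNA, followed by a bovine growth hormone polyadenylation signal. The construct is suited to cell-type-targeted recombination of loxP-flanked alleles or Cre-dependent reporters and effectors in D1 MSNs.
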