Features (pLannotate 1.2.2; 12 found; start..end, strand, type, name):
     12..39      +  repeat_region  AAV2 ITR (fragment): inverted terminal repeat of adeno-associated virus serotype 2 inverted
     68..95      +  repeat_region  AAV2 ITR (fragment): inverted terminal repeat of adeno-associated virus serotype 2 inverted
    841..1866    +  CDS            cre: RECR_BPP1 - Experimental evidence at protein level: Swiss-Prot protein existence level 1. Catalyzes site-specific recombination between two 34-base- pair LOXP sites. Its role is to maintain the phage genome as a monomeric unit-copy plasmid in the lysogenic state. From Escherichia phage P1 (Bacteriophage P1).
   1983..2094    +  polyA_signal   bGH poly(A) signal: bovine growth hormone polyadenylation signal
   2212..2352    +  repeat_region  AAV2 ITR: inverted terminal repeat of adeno-associated virus serotype 2 inverted
   2357..2408    -  misc_feature   bom (fragment): basis of mobility region from pBR322
   2427..2882    +  rep_origin     f1 ori (sequence partly withheld): f1 bacteriophage origin of replication; arrow indicates direction of (+) strand synthesis
   2883..2932    -  misc_feature   bom (fragment): basis of mobility region from pBR322
   3034..3069    -  CDS            rop (fragment): Rop protein, which maintains plasmids at low copy number; rop
   3164..3268    +  promoter       AmpR promoter: bla
   3269..4129    +  CDS            AmpR: β-lactamase; bla; confers resistance to ampicillin, carbenicillin, and related antibiotics
   4300..4888    +  rep_origin     ori: high-copy-number ColE1/pMB1/pBR322/pUC origin of replication
>Addgene plasmid #224194 | AiP15260 - pAAV-AiE0779m_3xC2-minBG-iCre(R297T)-3XmiR126TS-BGHpA (Alias: CN5260) | addgene full sequence | sequence record 446781 | Addgene NGS Result
CCTGCAGGCAGCTGCGCGCTCGCTCGCTCACTGAGGCCGCCCGGGCGTCGGGCGACCTTTGGTCGCCCGG
CCTCAGTGAGCGAGCGAGCGCGCAGAGAGGGAGTGGCCAACTCCATCACTAGGGGTTCCTGCGGCCGCAC
GCGTAAGTTTGAGACAAATTAAGGAAAAGCGGGTTGGGAGGAGTCTGAGGCTGTGGGTGGCTGCCTCGAG
AGGCTGCTCACAACCTGACATGTTTCAGATCTTTTGACACGGTCATGCAAGCAACAGAAACTTATATGGT
TTTTAGTCTCCCAGGTAGCAGGGAAATGATGATGTGGGAGGATTAGGGGGGGGAAAATAAGTTTGAGACA
AATTAAGGAAAAGCGGGTTGGGAGGAGTCTGAGGCTGTGGGTGGCTGCCTCGAGAGGCTGCTCACAACCT
GACATGTTTCAGATCTTTTGACACGGTCATGCAAGCAACAGAAACTTATATGGTTTTTAGTCTCCCAGGT
AGCAGGGAAATGATGATGTGGGAGGATTAGGGGGGGGAAAATAAGTTTGAGACAAATTAAGGAAAAGCGG
GTTGGGAGGAGTCTGAGGCTGTGGGTGGCTGCCTCGAGAGGCTGCTCACAACCTGACATGTTTCAGATCT
TTTGACACGGTCATGCAAGCAACAGAAACTTATATGGTTTTTAGTCTCCCAGGTAGCAGGGAAATGATGA
TGTGGGAGGATTAGGGGGGGGAAAATGAGCTCGGGCTGGGCATAAAAGTCAGGGCAGAGCCATCTATTGC
TTACATTTGCTTCTGGGATCCAGATCTTTCGAAGCTAGCCACCATGGTGCCCAAGAAGAAGAGGAAAGTC
TCCAACCTGCTGACTGTGCACCAAAACCTGCCTGCCCTCCCTGTGGATGCCACCTCTGATGAAGTCAGGA
AGAACCTGATGGACATGTTCAGGGACAGGCAGGCCTTCTCTGAACACACCTGGAAGATGCTCCTGTCTGT
GTGCAGATCCTGGGCTGCCTGGTGCAAGCTGAACAACAGGAAATGGTTCCCTGCTGAACCTGAGGATGTG
AGGGACTACCTCCTGTACCTGCAAGCCAGAGGCCTGGCTGTGAAGACCATCCAACAGCACCTGGGCCAGC
TCAACATGCTGCACAGGAGATCTGGCCTGCCTCGCCCTTCTGACTCCAATGCTGTGTCCCTGGTGATGAG
GAGAATCAGAAAGGAGAATGTGGATGCTGGGGAGAGAGCCAAGCAGGCCCTGGCCTTTGAACGCACTGAC
TTTGACCAAGTCAGATCCCTGATGGAGAACTCTGACAGATGCCAGGACATCAGGAACCTGGCCTTCCTGG
GCATTGCCTACAACACCCTGCTGCGCATTGCCGAAATTGCCAGAATCAGAGTGAAGGACATCTCCCGCAC
CGATGGTGGGAGAATGCTGATCCACATTGGCAGGACCAAGACCCTGGTGTCCACAGCTGGTGTGGAGAAG
GCCCTGTCCCTGGGGGTTACCAAGCTGGTGGAGAGATGGATCTCTGTGTCTGGTGTGGCTGATGACCCCA
ACAACTACCTGTTCTGCCGGGTCAGAAAGAATGGTGTGGCTGCCCCTTCTGCCACCTCCCAACTGTCCAC
CCGGGCCCTGGAAGGGATCTTTGAGGCCACCCACCGCCTGATCTATGGTGCCAAGGATGACTCTGGGCAG
AGATACCTGGCCTGGTCTGGCCACTCTGCCAGAGTGGGTGCTGCCACCGACATGGCCAGGGCTGGTGTGT
CCATCCCTGAAATCATGCAGGCTGGTGGCTGGACCAATGTGAACATTGTGATGAACTACATCAGAAACCT
GGACTCTGAGACTGGGGCCATGGTGAGGCTGCTCGAAGATGGGGACTGAGGCGCGCCCGCGTACCAAAAG
TAATAATGAGGTGGACGCGTACCAAAAGTAATAATGAATGCATCGCGTACCAAAAGTAATAATGGAATTC
AAGCTTCTCGAGAGATCTTCGACTGTGCCTTCTAGTTGCCAGCCATCTGTTGTTTGCCCCTCCCCCGTGC
CTTCCTTGACCCTGGAAGGTGCCACTCCCACTGTCCTTTCCTAATAAAATGAGGAAATTGCATCGCATTG
TCTGAGTAGGTGTCATTCTATTCTGGGGGGTGGGGTGGGGCAGGACAGCAAGGGGGAGGATTGGGAAGAC
AATAGCAGGCATGAGATCTCACGTGCGGACCGAGCGGCCGCAGGAACCCCTAGTGATGGAGTTGGCCACT
CCCTCTCTGCGCGCTCGCTCGCTCACTGAGGCCGGGCGACCAAAGGTCGCCCGACGCCCGGGCTTTGCCC
GGGCGGCCTCAGTGAGCGAGCGAGCGCGCAGCTGCCTGCAGGGGCGCCTGATGCGGTATTTTCTCCTTAC
GCATCTGTGCGGTATTTCACACCGCATA
[95 nt withheld, positions 2409-2503]
T
[46 nt withheld, positions 2505-2550]
C
[141 nt withheld, positions 2552-2692]
CCTTTGACGTTGGAGTCCACGTTCTTT
[37 nt withheld, positions 2720-2756]
ACTCTATCTCGGGCTATTCTTTTGATTTATAAGGGATTTTGCCGATTTCGGTCTATTGGTTAAAAAATGA
GCTGATTTAACAAAAATTTAACGCGAATTTTAACAAAATATTAACGTTTACAATTTTATGGTGCACTCTC
AGTACAATCTGCTCTGATGCCGCATAGTTAAGCCAGCCCCGACACCCGCCAACACCCGCTGACGCGCCCT
GACGGGCTTGTCTGCTCCCGGCATCCGCTTACAGACAAGCTGTGACCGTCTCCGGGAGCTGCATGTGTCA
GAGGTTTTCACCGTCATCACCGAAACGCGCGAGACGAAAGGGCCTCGTGATACGCCTATTTTTATAGGTT
AATGTCATGATAATAATGGTTTCTTAGACGTCAGGTGGCACTTTTCGGGGAAATGTGCGCGGAACCCCTA
TTTGTTTATTTTTCTAAATACATTCAAATATGTATCCGCTCATGAGACAATAACCCTGATAAATGCTTCA
ATAATATTGAAAAAGGAAGAGTATGAGTATTCAACATTTCCGTGTCGCCCTTATTCCCTTTTTTGCGGCA
TTTTGCCTTCCTGTTTTTGCTCACCCAGAAACGCTGGTGAAAGTAAAAGATGCTGAAGATCAGTTGGGTG
CACGAGTGGGTTACATCGAACTGGATCTCAACAGCGGTAAGATCCTTGAGAGTTTTCGCCCCGAAGAACG
TTTTCCAATGATGAGCACTTTTAAAGTTCTGCTATGTGGCGCGGTATTATCCCGTATTGACGCCGGGCAA
GAGCAACTCGGTCGCCGCATACACTATTCTCAGAATGACTTGGTTGAGTACTCACCAGTCACAGAAAAGC
ATCTTACGGATGGCATGACAGTAAGAGAATTATGCAGTGCTGCCATAACCATGAGTGATAACACTGCGGC
CAACTTACTTCTGACAACGATCGGAGGACCGAAGGAGCTAACCGCTTTTTTGCACAACATGGGGGATCAT
GTAACTCGCCTTGATCGTTGGGAACCGGAGCTGAATGAAGCCATACCAAACGACGAGCGTGACACCACGA
TGCCTGTAGCAATGGCAACAACGTTGCGCAAACTATTAACTGGCGAACTACTTACTCTAGCTTCCCGGCA
ACAATTAATAGACTGGATGGAGGCGGATAAAGTTGCAGGACCACTTCTGCGCTCGGCCCTTCCGGCTGGC
TGGTTTATTGCTGATAAATCTGGAGCCGGTGAGCGTGGGTCTCGCGGTATCATTGCAGCACTGGGGCCAG
ATGGTAAGCCCTCCCGTATCGTAGTTATCTACACGACGGGGAGTCAGGCAACTATGGATGAACGAAATAG
ACAGATCGCTGAGATAGGTGCCTCACTGATTAAGCATTGGTAACTGTCAGACCAAGTTTACTCATATATA
CTTTAGATTGATTTAAAACTTCATTTTTAATTTAAAAGGATCTAGGTGAAGATCCTTTTTGATAATCTCA
TGACCAAAATCCCTTAACGTGAGTTTTCGTTCCACTGAGCGTCAGACCCCGTAGAAAAGATCAAAGGATC
TTCTTGAGATCCTTTTTTTCTGCGCGTAATCTGCTGCTTGCAAACAAAAAAACCACCGCTACCAGCGGTG
GTTTGTTTGCCGGATCAAGAGCTACCAACTCTTTTTCCGAAGGTAACTGGCTTCAGCAGAGCGCAGATAC
CAAATACTGTTCTTCTAGTGTAGCCGTAGTTAGGCCACCACTTCAAGAACTCTGTAGCACCGCCTACATA
CCTCGCTCTGCTAATCCTGTTACCAGTGGCTGCTGCCAGTGGCGATAAGTCGTGTCTTACCGGGTTGGAC
TCAAGACGATAGTTACCGGATAAGGCGCAGCGGTCGGGCTGAACGGGGGGTTCGTGCACACAGCCCAGCT
TGGAGCGAACGACCTACACCGAACTGAGATACCTACAGCGTGAGCTATGAGAAAGCGCCACGCTTCCCGA
AGGGAGAAAGGCGGACAGGTATCCGGTAAGCGGCAGGGTCGGAACAGGAGAGCGCACGAGGGAGCTTCCA
GGGGGAAACGCCTGGTATCTTTATAGTCCTGTCGGGTTTCGCCACCTCTGACTTGAGCGTCGATTTTTGT
GATGCTCGTCAGGGGGGCGGAGCCTATGGAAAAACGCCAGCAACGCGGCCTTTTTACGGTTCCTGGCCTT
TTGCTGGCCTTTTGCTCACATGT
